>Addgene plasmid #224535 | p3E-IRES-mTagBFP2-pA (JDW 1361) | addgene full sequence | sequence record 446886 | Addgene NGS Result
CTTTCCTGCGTTATCCCCTGATTCTGTGGATAACCGTATTACCGCCTTTGAGTGAGCTGATACCGCTCGC
CGCAGCCGAACGACCGAGCGCAGCGAGTCAGTGAGCGAGGAAGCGGAAGAGCGCCCAATACGCAAACCGC
CTCTCCCCGCGCGTTGGCCGATTCATTAATGCAGCTGGCACGACAGGTTTCCCGACTGGAAAGCGGGCAG
TGAGCGCAACGCAATTAATACGCGTACCGCTAGCCAGGAAGAGTTTGTAGAAACGCAAAAAGGCCATCCG
TCAGGATGGCCTTCTGCTTAGTTTGATGCCTGGCAGTTTATGGCGGGCGTCCTGCCCGCCACCCTCCGGG
CCGTTGCTTCACAACGTTCAAATCCGCTCCCGGCGGATTTGTCCTACTCAGGAGAGCGTTCACCGACAAA
CAACAGATAAAACGAAAGGCCCAGTCTTCCGACTGAGCCTTTCGTTTTATTTGATGCCTGGCAGTTCCCT
ACTCTCGCGTTAACGCTAGCATGGATGTTTTCCCAGTCACGACGTTGTAAAACGACGGCCAGTCTTAAGC
TCGGGCCCTGCAGCTCTAGAGCTCGAATTCTACAGGTCACTAATACCATCTAAGTAGTTGGTTCATAGTG
ACTGCATATGTTGTGTTTTACAGTATTATGTAGTCTGTTTTTTATGCAAAATCTAATTTAATATATTGAT
ATTTATATCATTTTACGTTTCTCGTTCAACTTTCTTGTACAAAGTGGCCCCCTCTCCCTCCCCCCCCCCT
AACGTTACTGGCCGAAGCCGCTTGGAATAAGGCCGGTGTGCGTTTGTCTATATGTTATTTTCCACCATAT
TGCCGTCTTTTGGCAATGTGAGGGCCCGGAAACCTGGCCCTGTCTTCTTGACGAGCATTCCTAGGGGTCT
TTCCCCTCTCGCCAAAGGAATGCAAGGTCTGTTGAATGTCGTGAAGGAAGCAGTTCCTCTGGAAGCTTCT
TGAAGACAAACAACGTCTGTAGCGACCCTTTGCAGGCAGCGGAACCCCCCACCTGGCGACAGGTGCCTCT
GCGGCCAAAAGCCACGTGTATAAGATACACCTGCAAAGGCGGCACAACCCCAGTGCCACGTTGTGAGTTG
GATAGTTGTGGAAAGAGTCAAATGGCTCTCCTCAAGCGTATTCAACAAGGGGCTGAAGGATGCCCAGAAG
GTACCCCATTGTATGGGATCTGATCTGGGGCCTCGGTACACATGCTTTACATGTGTTTAGTCGAGGTTAA
AAAAACGTCTAGGCCCCCCGAACCACGGGGACGTGGTTTTCCTTTGAAAAACACGATGATAATATGGCCA
CAACCATGGACTACAAAGACCATGACGGTGATTATAAAGATCATGACATCGACTACAAGGATGACGATGA
CAAAGGATCCACCGGTGAATTCCCGAAGAAGAAAAGAAAAGTAGGACCCAAGAAGAAACGCAAAGTCGGA
CCGAAGAAGAAACGAAAAGTCAGATCTGGCGGTGCTGGTGGTATGGTGTCTAAGGGCGAAGAGCTGATTA
AGGAGAACATGCACATGAAGCTGTACATGGAGGGCACCGTGGACAACCATCACTTCAAGTGCACATCCGA
GGGCGAAGGCAAGCCCTACGAGGGCACCCAGACCATGAGAATCAAGGTGGTCGAGGGCGGCCCTCTCCCC
TTCGCCTTCGACATCCTGGCTACTAGCTTCCTCTACGGCAGCAAGACCTTCATCAACCACACCCAGGGCA
TCCCCGACTTCTTCAAGCAGTCCTTCCCTGAGGGCTTCACATGGGAGAGAGTCACCACATACGAAGACGG
GGGCGTGCTGACCGCTACCCAGGACACCAGCCTCCAGGACGGCTGCCTCATCTACAACGTCAAGATCAGA
GGGGTGAACTTCACATCCAACGGCCCTGTGATGCAGAAGAAAACACTCGGCTGGGAGGCCTTCACCGAGA
CGCTGTACCCCGCTGACGGCGGCCTGGAAGGCAGAAACGACATGGCCCTGAAGCTCGTGGGCGGGAGCCA
TCTGATCGCAAACGCCAAGACCACATATAGATCCAAGAAACCCGCTAAGAACCTCAAGATGCCTGGCGTC
TACTATGTGGACTACAGACTGGAAAGAATCAAGGAGGCCAACAACGAGACCTACGTCGAGCAGCACGAGG
TGGCAGTGGCCAGATACTGCGACCTCCCTAGCAAACTGGGGCACAAGCTCAATGCTAGCGGCTGATATCT
ATAATGAGGCGCGCCGTCGACACGCGTTAATGATACGTAGATCCAGACATGATAAGATACATTGATGAGT
TTGGACAAACCACAACTAGAATGCAGTGAAAAAAATGCTTTATTTGTGAAATTTGTGATGCTATTGCTTT
ATTTGTAACCATTATAAGCTGCAATAAACAAGTTAACAACATCTAGACATTCATTTTATGTTTCAGGTTC
AGGGGGAGGTGTGGGAGGTTTTTTCCAACTTTATTATACAAAGTTGGCATTATAAAAAAGCATTGCTTAT
CAATTTGTTGCAACGAACAGGTCACTATCAGTCAAAATAAAATCATTATTTGGAGCTCCATGGTAGCGTT
AACGCGGCCGCGATATCCCCTATAGTGAGTCGTATTACATGGTCATAGCTGTTTCCTGGCAGCTCTGGCC
CGTGTCTCAAAATCTCTGATGTTACATTGCACAAGATAAAAATATATCATCATGAACAATAAAACTGTCT
GCTTACATAAACAGTAATACAAGGGGTGTTATGAGCCATATTCAACGGGAAACGTCGAGGCCGCGATTAA
ATTCCAACATGGATGCTGATTTATATGGGTATAAATGGGCTCGCGATAATGTCGGGCAATCAGGTGCGAC
AATCTATCGCTTGTATGGGAAGCCCGATGCGCCAGAGTTGTTTCTGAAACATGGCAAAGGTAGCGTTGCC
AATGATGTTACAGATGAGATGGTCAGACTAAACTGGCTGACGGAATTTATGCCTCTTCCGACCATCAAGC
ATTTTATCCGTACTCCTGATGATGCATGGTTACTCACCACTGCGATCCCCGGAAAAACAGCATTCCAGGT
ATTAGAAGAATATCCTGATTCAGGTGAAAATATTGTTGATGCGCTGGCAGTGTTCCTGCGCCGGTTGCAT
TCGATTCCTGTTTGTAATTGTCCTTTTAACAGCGATCGCGTATTTCGTCTCGCTCAGGCGCAATCACGAA
TGAATAACGGTTTGGTTGATGCGAGTGATTTTGATGACGAGCGTAATGGCTGGCCTGTTGAACAAGTCTG
GAAAGAAATGCATAAACTTTTGCCATTCTCACCGGATTCAGTCGTCACTCATGGTGATTTCTCACTTGAT
AACCTTATTTTTGACGAGGGGAAATTAATAGGTTGTATTGATGTTGGACGAGTCGGAATCGCAGACCGAT
ACCAGGATCTTGCCATCCTATGGAACTGCCTCGGTGAGTTTTCTCCTTCATTACAGAAACGGCTTTTTCA
AAAATATGGTATTGATAATCCTGATATGAATAAATTGCAGTTTCATTTGATGCTCGATGAGTTTTTCTAA
TCAGAATTGGTTAATTGGTTGTAACACTGGCAGAGCATTACGCTGACTTGACGGGACGGCGCAAGCTCAT
GACCAAAATCCCTTAACGTGAGTTACGCGTCGTTCCACTGAGCGTCAGACCCCGTAGAAAAGATCAAAGG
ATCTTCTTGAGATCCTTTTTTTCTGCGCGTAATCTGCTGCTTGCAAACAAAAAAACCACCGCTACCAGCG
GTGGTTTGTTTGCCGGATCAAGAGCTACCAACTCTTTTTCCGAAGGTAACTGGCTTCAGCAGAGCGCAGA
TACCAAATACTGTTCTTCTAGTGTAGCCGTAGTTAGGCCACCACTTCAAGAACTCTGTAGCACCGCCTAC
ATACCTCGCTCTGCTAATCCTGTTACCAGTGGCTGCTGCCAGTGGCGATAAGTCGTGTCTTACCGGGTTG
GACTCAAGACGATAGTTACCGGATAAGGCGCAGCGGTCGGGCTGAACGGGGGGTTCGTGCACACAGCCCA
GCTTGGAGCGAACGACCTACACCGAACTGAGATACCTACAGCGTGAGCTATGAGAAAGCGCCACGCTTCC
CGAAGGGAGAAAGGCGGACAGGTATCCGGTAAGCGGCAGGGTCGGAACAGGAGAGCGCACGAGGGAGCTT
CCAGGGGGAAACGCCTGGTATCTTTATAGTCCTGTCGGGTTTCGCCACCTCTGACTTGAGCGTCGATTTT
TGTGATGCTCGTCAGGGGGGCGGAGCCTATGGAAAAACGCCAGCAACGCGGCCTTTTTACGGTTCCTGGC
CTTTTGCTGGCCTTTTGCTCACATGTT
Features (pLannotate 1.2.2; 14 found; start..end, strand, type, name):
    121..213     +  CDS            lacI (fragment): lac repressor; lacI; The lac repressor binds to the lac operator to inhibit transcription in E. coli. This inhibition can be relieved by adding lactose or isopropyl-β-D-thiogalactopyranoside (IPTG).
    268..295     -  terminator     rrnB T2 terminator: transcription terminator T2 from the E. coli rrnB gene
    427..470     +  terminator     rrnB T1 terminator: Escherichia coli rrnB; transcription terminator T1 from the E. coli rrnB gene
    517..553     -  CDS            lacZα (fragment): LacZα fragment of β-galactosidase; lacZ fragment
    624..747     -  protein_bind   attR2: mutant version of attR; recombination site for the Gateway® LR reaction LR Clonase™
    749..1335    +  misc_feature   IRES2: internal ribosome entry site (IRES) of the encephalomyocarditis virus (EMCV)
   1339..1403    +  CDS            3xFLAG (fragment): three tandem FLAG® epitope tags, followed by an enterokinase cleavage site
   1513..2223    +  CDS            mTagBFP2: mTagBFP2 is a basic (constitutively fluorescent) blue fluorescent protein published in 2011, derived from Entacmaea quadricolor. It is reported to be a very rapidly-maturing monomer with very low acid sensitivity.
   2280..2414    -  polyA_signal   SV40 poly(A) signal: SV40 polyadenylation signal
   2476..2496    -  protein_bind   attB3: mutant version of attB; core recombination site for the Gateway® BP reaction BP Clonase™
   2487..2572    -  protein_bind   attL1 (fragment): mutant version of attL; recombination site for the Gateway® LR reaction LR Clonase™
   2609..2627    -  promoter       T7 promoter: promoter for bacteriophage T7 RNA polymerase
   2761..3570    +  CDS            KanR: aminoglycoside phosphotransferase; aph(3')-Ia; confers resistance to kanamycin in bacteria or G418 (Geneticin®) in eukaryotes
   3717..4305    +  rep_origin     ori: high-copy-number ColE1/pMB1/pBR322/pUC origin of replication
