[The description below was written by a language model from this plasmid's Addgene catalogue record and pLannotate feature annotations shown in this document.]
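Description:
p3E-IRES-mTagBFP2-pA (JDW 1361) is a Gateway 3' entry clone built in the pDONR P2R-P3 backbone, intended as the third-position module in multisite Gateway assemblies and part of a modular cloning toolbox aimed at vertebrate model systems. It is a small (about 4.4 kb) bacterial plasmid maintained at high copy through a ColE1/pUC-type origin and selected with kanamycin via the KanR aminoglycoside phosphotransferase gene. Backbone remnants typical of pDONR vectors are also annotated, including the rrnB T1 and T2 transcription terminators that insulate the cloning region, a T7 promoter, and short lacI and lacZα fragments that have no functional role here.

The synthetic insert lies between the recombination sites. The software annotates an attR2 site on one side and an attB3 core overlapping an "attL1 fragment" on the other; the latter most likely represents the attL3 site expected of a 3' entry clone, although the feature table does not label it that way. The cassette begins with the encephalomyocarditis virus IRES (IRES2), followed by a FLAG epitope (detected as a partial 3xFLAG match), a nuclear localization signal stated in the catalogue entry but not separately annotated, the monomeric blue fluorescent protein mTagBFP2, and an SV40 polyadenylation signal. The plasmid carries no eukaryotic promoter of its own. After an LR reaction with 5' promoter and middle entry clones into a destination vector, the IRES permits cap-independent translation of the nuclear, FLAG-tagged blue reporter from the same transcript as the upstream gene of interest, marking expressing cells, while the poly(A) signal terminates the bicistronic message.
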