Addgene plasmid #224535: p3E-IRES-mTagBFP2-pA (JDW 1361)
Purpose: A Gateway compatible 3' entry clone containing an IRES-FLAG-NLS-mTagBFP2-pA
Depositing lab: Joshua Wythe. Depositing organization: University of Virginia. Publication: Multisite Assembly of Gateway Induced Clones (MAGIC): a flexible cloning toolbox with diverse applications in vertebrate model systems. Gillespie W, Zhang Y, Ruiz OE, Cerda J, Ortiz-Guzman J, Turner WD, Largoza G, Sherman M, Mosser LE, Fujimoto E, Chien CB, Kwan KM, Arenkiel BR, Devine WP, Wythe JD. bioRxiv [Preprint]. 2024 Jul 13:2024.07.13.603267. doi: 10.1101/2024.07.13.603267. PubMed 39026881.
Backbone
  Vector backbone: pDONR P2R P3
  Vector type: Gateway cloning
Growth in bacteria
  Bacterial resistance: Kanamycin, 50 μg/mL
  Growth temperature: 37°C
  Growth strain: DH5alpha
  Copy number: High Copy
Gene/Insert
  Gene/Insert name: IRES-FLAG-NLS-mTagBFP2-pA
  Species: Synthetic
  Cloning method: Gateway Cloning
Terms and licenses: Academic/Nonprofit Terms; Industry Terms: Not Available to Industry
Depositor comments: Please visit https://doi.org/10.1101/2024.07.13.603267 for bioRxiv preprint.
How to cite: p3E-IRES-mTagBFP2-pA (JDW 1361) was a gift from Joshua Wythe (Addgene plasmid # 224535 ; http://n2t.net/addgene:224535 ; RRID:Addgene_224535)
